>Addgene plasmid #32313 | pENTR L3-mCherry-HA-L2 | depositor full sequence | sequence record 36634 | pENTR L3-mCherry-HA-L2 sequence 3304 bps
CTTTCCTGCGTTATCCCCTGATTCTGTGGATAACCGTATTACCGCCTTTGAGTGAGCTGATACCGCTCGC
CGCAGCCGAACGACCGAGCGCAGCGAGTCAGTGAGCGAGGAAGCGGAAGAGCGCCCAATACGCAAACCGC
CTCTCCCCGCGCGTTGGCCGATTCATTAATGCAGCTGGCACGACAGGTTTCCCGACTGGAAAGCGGGCAG
TGAGCGCAACGCAATTAATACGCGTACCGCTAGCCAGGAAGAGTTTGTAGAAACGCAAAAAGGCCATCCG
TCAGGATGGCCTTCTGCTTAGTTTGATGCCTGGCAGTTTATGGCGGGCGTCCTGCCCGCCACCCTCCGGG
CCGTTGCTTCACAACGTTCAAATCCGCTCCCGGCGGATTTGTCCTACTCAGGAGAGCGTTCACCGACAAA
CAACAGATAAAACGAAAGGCCCAGTCTTCCGACTGAGCCTTTCGTTTTATTTGATGCCTGGCAGTTCCCT
ACTCTCGCGTTAACGCTAGCATGGATGTTTTCCCAGTCACGACGTTGTAAAACGACGGCCAGTCTTAAGC
TCGGGCCCCAAATAATGATTTTATTTTGACTGATAGTGACCTGTTCGTTGCAACAAATTGATGAGCAATG
CTTTTTTATAATGCCAACTTTGTATAATAAAGTTGGCGGCGGCTCCGTGAGCAAGGGCGAGGAGGATAAC
ATGGCCATCATCAAGGAGTTCATGCGCTTCAAGGTGCACATGGAGGGCTCCGTGAACGGCCACGAGTTCG
AGATCGAGGGCGAGGGCGAGGGCCGCCCCTACGAGGGCACCCAGACCGCCAAGCTGAAGGTGACCAAGGG
TGGCCCCCTGCCCTTCGCCTGGGACATCCTGTCCCCTCAGTTCATGTACGGCTCCAAGGCCTACGTGAAG
CACCCCGCCGACATCCCCGACTACTTGAAGCTGTCCTTCCCCGAGGGCTTCAAGTGGGAGCGCGTGATGA
ACTTCGAGGACGGCGGCGTGGTGACCGTGACCCAGGACTCCTCCCTGCAGGACGGCGAGTTCATCTACAA
GGTGAAGCTGCGCGGCACCAACTTCCCCTCCGACGGCCCCGTAATGCAGAAGAAGACCATGGGCTGGGAG
GCCTCCTCCGAGCGGATGTACCCCGAGGACGGCGCCCTGAAGGGCGAGATCAAGCAGAGGCTGAAGCTGA
AGGACGGCGGCCACTACGACGCTGAGGTCAAGACCACCTACAAGGCCAAGAAGCCCGTGCAGCTGCCCGG
CGCCTACAACGTCAACATCAAGTTGGACATCACCTCCCACAACGAGGACTACACCATCGTGGAACAGTAC
GAACGCGCCGAGGGCCGCCACTCCACCGGCGGCATGGACGAGCTGTACAAGGGCTACCCCTACGACGTGC
CCGACTACGCCTAATACCCAGCTTTCTTGTACAAAGTTGGCATTATAAGAAAGCATTGCTTATCAATTTG
TTGCAACGAACAGGTCACTATCAGTCAAAATAAAATCATTATTTGCCATCCAGCTGCAGGGCGGCCGCGA
TATCCCCTATAGTGAGTCGTATTACATGGTCATAGCTGTTTCCTGGCAGCTCTGGCCCGTGTCTCAAAAT
CTCTGATGTTACATTGCACAAGATAAAAATATATCATCATGAACAATAAAACTGTCTGCTTACATAAACA
GTAATACAAGGGGTGTTATGAGCCATATTCAACGGGAAACGTCGAGGCCGCGATTAAATTCCAACATGGA
TGCTGATTTATATGGGTATAAATGGGCTCGCGATAATGTCGGGCAATCAGGTGCGACAATCTATCGCTTG
TATGGGAAGCCCGATGCGCCAGAGTTGTTTCTGAAACATGGCAAAGGTAGCGTTGCCAATGATGTTACAG
ATGAGATGGTCAGACTAAACTGGCTGACGGAATTTATGCCTCTTCCGACCATCAAGCATTTTATCCGTAC
TCCTGATGATGCATGGTTACTCACCACTGCGATCCCCGGAAAAACAGCATTCCAGGTATTAGAAGAATAT
CCTGATTCAGGTGAAAATATTGTTGATGCGCTGGCAGTGTTCCTGCGCCGGTTGCATTCGATTCCTGTTT
GTAATTGTCCTTTTAACAGCGATCGCGTATTTCGTCTCGCTCAGGCGCAATCACGAATGAATAACGGTTT
GGTTGATGCGAGTGATTTTGATGACGAGCGTAATGGCTGGCCTGTTGAACAAGTCTGGAAAGAAATGCAT
AAACTTTTGCCATTCTCACCGGATTCAGTCGTCACTCATGGTGATTTCTCACTTGATAACCTTATTTTTG
ACGAGGGGAAATTAATAGGTTGTATTGATGTTGGACGAGTCGGAATCGCAGACCGATACCAGGATCTTGC
CATCCTATGGAACTGCCTCGGTGAGTTTTCTCCTTCATTACAGAAACGGCTTTTTCAAAAATATGGTATT
GATAATCCTGATATGAATAAATTGCAGTTTCATTTGATGCTCGATGAGTTTTTCTAATCAGAATTGGTTA
ATTGGTTGTAACACTGGCAGAGCATTACGCTGACTTGACGGGACGGCGCAAGCTCATGACCAAAATCCCT
TAACGTGAGTTACGCGTCGTTCCACTGAGCGTCAGACCCCGTAGAAAAGATCAAAGGATCTTCTTGAGAT
CCTTTTTTTCTGCGCGTAATCTGCTGCTTGCAAACAAAAAAACCACCGCTACCAGCGGTGGTTTGTTTGC
CGGATCAAGAGCTACCAACTCTTTTTCCGAAGGTAACTGGCTTCAGCAGAGCGCAGATACCAAATACTGT
TCTTCTAGTGTAGCCGTAGTTAGGCCACCACTTCAAGAACTCTGTAGCACCGCCTACATACCTCGCTCTG
CTAATCCTGTTACCAGTGGCTGCTGCCAGTGGCGATAAGTCGTGTCTTACCGGGTTGGACTCAAGACGAT
AGTTACCGGATAAGGCGCAGCGGTCGGGCTGAACGGGGGGTTCGTGCACACAGCCCAGCTTGGAGCGAAC
GACCTACACCGAACTGAGATACCTACAGCGTGAGCTATGAGAAAGCGCCACGCTTCCCGAAGGGAGAAAG
GCGGACAGGTATCCGGTAAGCGGCAGGGTCGGAACAGGAGAGCGCACGAGGGAGCTTCCAGGGGGAAACG
CCTGGTATCTTTATAGTCCTGTCGGGTTTCGCCACCTCTGACTTGAGCGTCGATTTTTGTGATGCTCGTC
AGGGGGGCGGAGCCTATGGAAAAACGCCAGCAACGCGGCCTTTTTACGGTTCCTGGCCTTTTGCTGGCCT
TTTGCTCACATGTT
Features (pLannotate 1.2.2; 10 found; start..end, strand, type, name):
    121..213     +  CDS            lacI (fragment): lac repressor; lacI; The lac repressor binds to the lac operator to inhibit transcription in E. coli. This inhibition can be relieved by adding lactose or isopropyl-β-D-thiogalactopyranoside (IPTG).
    268..295     -  terminator     rrnB T2 terminator: transcription terminator T2 from the E. coli rrnB gene
    427..470     +  terminator     rrnB T1 terminator: Escherichia coli rrnB; transcription terminator T1 from the E. coli rrnB gene
    517..553     -  CDS            lacZα (fragment): LacZα fragment of β-galactosidase; lacZ fragment
    570..665     +  protein_bind   attL3: mutant version of attL; recombination site for the Gateway® LR reaction LR Clonase™
    677..1381    +  CDS            mCherry: mCherry is a basic (constitutively fluorescent) red fluorescent protein published in 2004, derived from Discosoma sp.. It is reported to be a very rapidly-maturing monomer with low acid sensitivity.
   1416..1515    -  protein_bind   attL2: mutant version of attL; recombination site for the Gateway® LR reaction LR Clonase™
   1546..1564    -  promoter       T7 promoter: promoter for bacteriophage T7 RNA polymerase
   1698..2507    +  CDS            KanR: aminoglycoside phosphotransferase; aph(3')-Ia; confers resistance to kanamycin in bacteria or G418 (Geneticin®) in eukaryotes
   2654..3242    +  rep_origin     ori: high-copy-number ColE1/pMB1/pBR322/pUC origin of replication
