[The description below was written by a language model from this plasmid's Addgene catalogue record and pLannotate feature annotations shown in this document.]
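Description:
pENTR L3-mCherry-HA-L2 is a Gateway MultiSite entry clone built on the Invitrogen pDONR 221 P3-P2 donor backbone. It is a small (about 3.3 kb) bacterial plasmid maintained at high copy through a ColE1/pUC-type origin and selected with kanamycin via the aminoglycoside phosphotransferase (KanR) gene. Upstream of the cloning region sit the rrnB T1 and T2 transcription terminators, which insulate the insert from read-through transcription originating in the backbone. A T7 promoter lies just outside the attL2 site, facing back toward the insert. The short lacI and lacZα fragments picked up in the annotation appear to be backbone remnants rather than functional genes.

The payload is a roughly 750 bp cassette encoding the monomeric red fluorescent protein mCherry with an HA epitope tag at its C terminus, flanked by attL3 upstream and attL2 downstream. The feature table annotates the mCherry coding sequence but not the HA tag itself; the short gap between the end of mCherry and attL2 is consistent with the tag described in the catalogue entry. The entry clone carries no eukaryotic promoter or polyadenylation signal of its own, so expression depends on elements provided by the destination vector and by other entry clones.

As part of a MultiSite recombination cloning toolkit, this plasmid serves as a modular component. In an LR Clonase reaction, the L3 and L2 sites place the mCherry-HA module in the last position of a multi-fragment assembly, downstream of entry clones with compatible att sites. This position suits it for adding a C-terminal fluorescent and epitope tag to a gene of interest, although the record does not state the exact reading-frame design or the intended destination vectors.
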