Addgene plasmid #32313: pENTR L3-mCherry-HA-L2
Depositing lab: Steve Stowers. Depositing organization: Montana State University. Publication: A Gateway MultiSite Recombination Cloning Toolkit. Petersen LK, Stowers RS. PLoS One. 2011;6(9):e24531. Epub 2011 Sep 9. 10.1371/journal.pone.0024531 PubMed 21931740.
Backbone
  Vector backbone: pDONR 221 P3-P2
  Backbone manufacturer: Invitrogen
  Backbone size w/o insert (bp): 2557
  Vector type: Gateway MultiSite entry vector
Growth in bacteria
  Bacterial resistance: Kanamycin, 50 μg/mL
  Growth temperature: 37°C
  Growth strain: DH10B
  Copy number: High Copy
Gene/Insert
  Gene/Insert name: mCherry-HA
  Insert size (bp): 747
  Tag / fusion protein: HA (C terminal on insert)
  Cloning method: Gateway Cloning
  Sequencing primers: 5′ M13F; 3′ M13R
Terms and licenses: Academic/Nonprofit Terms; Industry Terms: Not Available to Industry
Depositor comments: Please see http://www.everyvector.com/sequences/show_public/12911 for additional plasmid map.
How to cite: pENTR L3-mCherry-HA-L2 was a gift from Steve Stowers (Addgene plasmid # 32313 ; http://n2t.net/addgene:32313 ; RRID:Addgene_32313)
