>Addgene plasmid #32313 | pENTR L3-mCherry-HA-L2 | addgene partial sequence | sequence record 37577 | M13-Rev 5'-CAGGAAACAGCTATGACC-3'
TCGCGGCCGCCCTGCAGCTGGATGGCAAATAATGATTTTATTTTGACTGATAGTGACCTGTTCGTTGCAA
CAAATTGATAAGCAATGCTTTCTTATAATGCCAACTTTGTACAAGAAAGCTGGGTATTAGGCGTAGTCGG
GCACGTCGTAGGGGTAGCCCTTGTACAGCTCGTCCATGCCGCCGGTGGAGTGGCGGCCCTCGGCGCGTTC
GTACTGTTCCACGATGGTGTAGTCCTCGTTGTGGGAGGTGATGTCCAACTTGATGTTGACGTTGTAGGCG
CCGGGCAGCTGCACGGGCTTCTTGGCCTTGTAGGTGGTCTTGACCTCAGCGTCGTAGTGGCCGCCGTCCT
TCAGCTTCAGCCTCTGCTTGATCTCGCCCTTCAGGGCGCCGTCCTCGGGGTACATCCGCTCGGAGGAGGC
CTCCCAGCCCATGGTCTTCTTCTGCATTACGGGGCCGTCGGAGGGGAAGTTGGTGCCGCGCAGCTTCACC
TTGTAGATGAACTCGCCGTCCTGCAGGGAGGAGTCCTGGGTCACGGTCACCACGCCGCCGTCCTCGAAGT
TCATCACGCGCTCCCACTTGAAGCCCTCGGGGAAGGACAGCTTCAAGTAGTCGGGGATGTCGGCGGGGTG
CTTCACGTAGGCCTTGGAGCCGTACATGAACTGAGGGGACAGGATGTCCCAGGCGAAGGGCAGGGGGCCA
CCCTTGGTCACCTTCAGCTTGGCGGTCTGGGTGCCCTCGTAGGGGCGGCCCTCGCCCTCGCCCTCGATCT
CGAACTCGTGGCCGTTCACGGAGCCCTCCATGTGCACCTTGAAGCGCATGAACTCCTTGATGATGGCCAT
GTTATCCTCCTCGCCCTTGCTCACGGAGCCGCCGCCAACTTTATTATACAAAGTTGGCATTATAAAAAAG
CATTGCTCATCAATTTGTTGCAACGAACAGGT
